>Addgene plasmid #132130 | pDONR221_SLC38A4 | addgene full sequence | sequence record 263869 | Addgene NGS Result
CTTTCCTGCGTTATCCCCTGATTCTGTGGATAACCGTATTACCGCCTTTGAGTGAGCTGATACCGCTCGC
CGCAGCCGAACGACCGAGCGCAGCGAGTCAGTGAGCGAGGAAGCGGAAGAGCGCCCAATACGCAAACCGC
CTCTCCCCGCGCGTTGGCCGATTCATTAATGCAGCTGGCACGACAGGTTTCCCGACTGGAAAGCGGGCAG
TGAGCGCAACGCAATTAATACGCGTACCGCTAGCCAGGAAGAGTTTGTAGAAACGCAAAAAGGCCATCCG
TCAGGATGGCCTTCTGCTTAGTTTGATGCCTGGCAGTTTATGGCGGGCGTCCTGCCCGCCACCCTCCGGG
CCGTTGCTTCACAACGTTCAAATCCGCTCCCGGCGGATTTGTCCTACTCAGGAGAGCGTTCACCGACAAA
CAACAGATAAAACGAAAGGCCCAGTCTTCCGACTGAGCCTTTCGTTTTATTTGATGCCTGGCAGTTCCCT
ACTCTCGCGTTAACGCTAGCATGGATGTTTTCCCAGTCACGACGTTGTAAAACGACGGCCAGTCTTAAGC
TCGGGCCCCAAATAATGATTTTATTTTGACTGATAGTGACCTGTTCGTTGCAACACATTGATGAGCAATG
CTTTTTTATAATGCCAACTTTGTACAAAAAAGCAGGCTCCACCATGGACCCTATGGAGCTGAGGAACGTG
AATATCGAGCCAGACGATGAGAGCTCCTCTGGAGAGTCCGCCCCAGACTCTTACATCGGCATCGGCAATT
CTGAGAAGGCCGCCATGAGCTCCCAGTTCGCCAACGAGGATACCGAGAGCCAGAAGTTCCTGACAAATGG
CTTTCTGGGCAAGAAGAAGCTGGCCGACTACGCCGATGAGCACCACCCTGGCACCACAAGCTTCGGCATG
TCTAGCTTTAACCTGTCCAATGCCATCATGGGCTCTGGCATCCTGGGCCTGAGCTATGCCATGGCCAACA
CCGGCATCATCCTGTTCATCATCATGCTGCTGGCCGTGGCCATCCTGTCCCTGTACTCTGTGCACCTGCT
GCTGAAGACAGCCAAGGAGGGCGGCTCCCTGATCTATGAGAAGCTGGGAGAGAAGGCCTTCGGCTGGCCT
GGCAAGATCGGAGCCTTCGTGAGCATCACCATGCAGAACATCGGCGCCATGTCCTCTTACCTGTTCATCA
TCAAGTATGAGCTGCCAGAAGTGATCCGGGCCTTTATGGGCCTGGAGGAGAATACAGGCGAGTGGTACCT
GAACGGCAATTATCTGATCATCTTCGTGAGCGTGGGCATCATCCTGCCTCTGTCCCTGCTGAAGAACCTG
GGCTACCTGGGCTATACCAGCGGCTTCTCCCTGACATGCATGGTGTTCTTTGTGAGCGTGGTCATCTACA
AGAAGTTTCAGATCCCATGTCCCCTGCCTGTGCTGGACCACTCTGTGGGCAACCTGAGCTTCAACAATAC
CCTGCCAATGCACGTGGTCATGCTGCCCAACAATTCCGAGAGCTCCGACGTGAACTTCATGATGGATTAC
ACACACAGAAACCCCGCCGGCCTGGACGAGAATCAGGCCAAGGGCAGCCTGCACGATTCCGGCGTGGAGT
ATGAGGCCCACTCCGACGATAAGTGCGAGCCCAAGTACTTCGTGTTTAATTCTAGGACCGCCTATGCCAT
CCCTATCCTGGTGTTCGCCTTCGTGTGCCACCCTGAGGTGCTGCCAATCTACTCCGAGCTGAAGGATCGC
TCTCGGAGAAAGATGCAGACCGTGTCTAACATCAGCATCACAGGCATGCTGGTCATGTATCTGCTGGCCG
CCCTGTTCGGCTACCTGACCTTTTATGGAGAGGTGGAGGACGAGCTGCTGCACGCATACAGCAAGGTGTA
TACACTGGATATCCCACTGCTGATGGTGCGGCTGGCCGTGCTGGTGGCAGTGACCCTGACAGTGCCCATC
GTGCTGTTCCCTATCAGAACCTCTGTGATCACACTGCTGTTCCCAAAGAGGCCCTTTAGCTGGATCCGCC
ACTTTCTGATCGCCGCCGTGCTGATCGCCCTGAACAACGTGCTGGTCATCCTGGTGCCCACCATCAAGTA
CATCTTCGGCTTTATCGGCGCCTCTAGCGCCACAATGCTGATCTTCATCCTGCCAGCCGTGTTTTATCTG
AAGCTGGTGAAGAAGGAGACCTTCCGGTCCCCACAGAAAGTGGGCGCCCTGATCTTTCTGGTGGTGGGCA
TCTTCTTTATGATCGGCAGCATGGCCCTGATCATCATCGACTGGATCTACGATCCCCCTAACTCCAAGCA
CCACGACCCAGCTTTCTTGTACAAAGTTGGCATTATAAGAAAGCATTGCTTATCAATTTGTTGCAACGAA
CAGGTCACTATCAGTCAAAATAAAATCATTATTTGCCATCCAGCTGATATCCCCTATAGTGAGTCGTATT
ACATGGTCATAGCTGTTTCCTGGCAGCTCTGGCCCGTGTCTCAAAATCTCTGATGTTACATTGCACAAGA
TAAAAATATATCATCATGAACAATAAAACTGTCTGCTTACATAAACAGTAATACAAGGGGTGTTATGAGC
CATATTCAACGGGAAACGTCGAGGCCGCGATTAAATTCCAACATGGATGCTGATTTATATGGGTATAAAT
GGGCTCGCGATAATGTCGGGCAATCAGGTGCGACAATCTATCGCTTGTATGGGAAGCCCGATGCGCCAGA
GTTGTTTCTGAAACATGGCAAAGGTAGCGTTGCCAATGATGTTACAGATGAGATGGTCAGACTAAACTGG
CTGACGGAATTTATGCCTCTTCCGACCATCAAGCATTTTATCCGTACTCCTGATGATGCATGGTTACTCA
CCACTGCGATCCCCGGAAAAACAGCATTCCAGGTATTAGAAGAATATCCTGATTCAGGTGAAAATATTGT
TGATGCGCTGGCAGTGTTCCTGCGCCGGTTGCATTCGATTCCTGTTTGTAATTGTCCTTTTAACAGCGAT
CGCGTATTTCGTCTCGCTCAGGCGCAATCACGAATGAATAACGGTTTGGTTGATGCGAGTGATTTTGATG
ACGAGCGTAATGGCTGGCCTGTTGAACAAGTCTGGAAAGAAATGCATAAACTTTTGCCATTCTCACCGGA
TTCAGTCGTCACTCATGGTGATTTCTCACTTGATAACCTTATTTTTGACGAGGGGAAATTAATAGGTTGT
ATTGATGTTGGACGAGTCGGAATCGCAGACCGATACCAGGATCTTGCCATCCTATGGAACTGCCTCGGTG
AGTTTTCTCCTTCATTACAGAAACGGCTTTTTCAAAAATATGGTATTGATAATCCTGATATGAATAAATT
GCAGTTTCATTTGATGCTCGATGAGTTTTTCTAATCAGAATTGGTTAATTGGTTGTAACACTGGCAGAGC
ATTACGCTGACTTGACGGGACGGCGCAAGCTCATGACCAAAATCCCTTAACGTGAGTTACGCGTCGTTCC
ACTGAGCGTCAGACCCCGTAGAAAAGATCAAAGGATCTTCTTGAGATCCTTTTTTTCTGCGCGTAATCTG
CTGCTTGCAAACAAAAAAACCACCGCTACCAGCGGTGGTTTGTTTGCCGGATCAAGAGCTACCAACTCTT
TTTCCGAAGGTAACTGGCTTCAGCAGAGCGCAGATACCAAATACTGTTCTTCTAGTGTAGCCGTAGTTAG
GCCACCACTTCAAGAACTCTGTAGCACCGCCTACATACCTCGCTCTGCTAATCCTGTTACCAGTGGCTGC
TGCCAGTGGCGATAAGTCGTGTCTTACCGGGTTGGACTCAAGACGATAGTTACCGGATAAGGCGCAGCGG
TCGGGCTGAACGGGGGGTTCGTGCACACAGCCCAGCTTGGAGCGAACGACCTACACCGAACTGAGATACC
TACAGCGTGAGCTATGAGAAAGCGCCACGCTTCCCGAAGGGAGAAAGGCGGACAGGTATCCGGTAAGCGG
CAGGGTCGGAACAGGAGAGCGCACGAGGGAGCTTCCAGGGGGAAACGCCTGGTATCTTTATAGTCCTGTC
GGGTTTCGCCACCTCTGACTTGAGCGTCGATTTTTGTGATGCTCGTCAGGGGGGCGGAGCCTATGGAAAA
ACGCCAGCAACGCGGCCTTTTTACGGTTCCTGGCCTTTTGCTGGCCTTTTGCTCACATGTT
Features (pLannotate 1.2.2; 10 found; start..end, strand, type, name):
    121..213     +  CDS            lacI (fragment): lac repressor; lacI; The lac repressor binds to the lac operator to inhibit transcription in E. coli. This inhibition can be relieved by adding lactose or isopropyl-β-D-thiogalactopyranoside (IPTG).
    268..295     -  terminator     rrnB T2 terminator: transcription terminator T2 from the E. coli rrnB gene
    427..470     +  terminator     rrnB T1 terminator: Escherichia coli rrnB; transcription terminator T1 from the E. coli rrnB gene
    517..553     -  CDS            lacZα (fragment): LacZα fragment of β-galactosidase; lacZ fragment
    569..668     +  protein_bind   attL1: mutant version of attL; recombination site for the Gateway® LR reaction LR Clonase™
    674..2314    +  CDS            SLC38A4: S38A4_HUMAN - Also known as ATA3, NAT3, SNAT4. Experimental evidence at protein level: Swiss-Prot protein existence level 1. Sodium-dependent amino acid transporter. Mediates electrogenic symport of neutral amino acids and sodium ions. Has a broad specificity, with a preference for Ala, followed by His, Cys, Asn, Ser, Gly, Val, Thr, Gln and Met. May mediate sodium-independent transport of cationic amino acids, such as Arg and Lys. Amino acid uptake is pH-dependent, with low transport activities at pH 6.5, intermediate at pH 7.0 and highest between pH 7.5 and 8.5. From Homo sapiens (Human).
   2316..2415    -  protein_bind   attL2: mutant version of attL; recombination site for the Gateway® LR reaction LR Clonase™
   2433..2451    -  promoter       T7 promoter: promoter for bacteriophage T7 RNA polymerase
   2585..3394    +  CDS            KanR: aminoglycoside phosphotransferase; aph(3')-Ia; confers resistance to kanamycin in bacteria or G418 (Geneticin®) in eukaryotes
   3541..4129    +  rep_origin     ori: high-copy-number ColE1/pMB1/pBR322/pUC origin of replication
