[The description below was written by a language model from this plasmid's Addgene catalogue record and pLannotate feature annotations shown in this document.]
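Description:
pDONR221_SLC38A4 is a Gateway entry clone built on the pDONR221 backbone and carrying a codon-optimized open reading frame for human SLC38A4 (also known as SNAT4, ATA3, NAT3 or PAAT). The sequenced plasmid is about 4.2 kb. It is maintained in E. coli through a high-copy ColE1/pUC-type origin and selected with kanamycin via an aminoglycoside phosphotransferase (KanR) gene. Although the catalogue lists the vector type as mammalian expression, the feature table shows no eukaryotic promoter or polyadenylation signal. The plasmid is therefore a shuttle for the ORF, not an expression construct in its own right.

The 1,641 bp SLC38A4 coding sequence sits between attL1 and attL2 recombination sites, so an LR Clonase reaction can move it directionally into any attR-containing destination vector, which then supplies the promoter, tags and selection appropriate to the intended host. No epitope tags or reporters are annotated on the insert. Upstream of attL1 lie the rrnB T1 and T2 transcription terminators, which insulate the insert from read-through transcription in bacteria. Short lacI and lacZα fragments there are backbone remnants, and a T7 promoter lies just beyond attL2, oriented towards the insert. M13 forward and reverse primer sites flank the cassette for sequence verification.

SLC38A4 encodes a sodium-dependent neutral amino acid transporter with broad substrate specificity and a preference for alanine. It may also carry cationic amino acids independently of sodium. The clone belongs to a consortium-generated collection of solute carrier ORFs, intended for subcloning into custom expression vectors for transporter studies and drug discovery.
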