Addgene plasmid #132130: pDONR221_SLC38A4
Purpose: Gateway entry clone with codon-optimized ORF sequence for subcloning into custom expression vectors
Depositing lab: RESOLUTE Consortium & Giulio Superti-Furga. Depositing organization: CeMM Research Center for Molecular Medicine. Publication: The RESOLUTE consortium: unlocking SLC transporters for drug discovery. Superti-Furga G, Lackner D, Wiedmer T, Ingles-Prieto A, Barbosa B, Girardi E, Goldmann U, Gurtl B, Klavins K, Klimek C, Lindinger S, Lineiro-Retes E, Muller AC, Onstein S, Redinger G, Reil D, Sedlyarov V, Wolf G, Crawford M, Everley R, ... Steppan CM. Nat Rev Drug Discov. 2020 Jul;19(7):429-430. doi: 10.1038/d41573-020-00056-6. PubMed 32265506.
Backbone
  Vector backbone: pDONR221
  Backbone manufacturer: Thermo Fisher Scientific
  Backbone size w/o insert (bp): 2550
  Vector type: Mammalian Expression
Growth in bacteria
  Bacterial resistance: Kanamycin, 50 μg/mL
  Growth temperature: 37°C
  Growth strain: Stbl3
  Copy number: High Copy
Gene/Insert
  Gene/Insert name: SLC38A4 (alt name: PAAT, NAT3, ATA3)
  Species: H. sapiens (human)
  Insert size (bp): 1641
  Entrez Gene: SLC38A4 (a.k.a. ATA3, NAT3, PAAT, SNAT4)
  Cloning method: Gateway Cloning
  Sequencing primers: 5′ M13-fwd; 3′ M13-rev
Terms and licenses: Academic/Nonprofit Terms; Industry Terms
Depositor comments: For more information on the full Resolute plasmid collection, please see www.addgene.org/depositor-collections/re-solute/. Please provide your feedback on this plasmid to the RESOLUTE consortium by filling out their RESOLUTE repository feedback form: https://forms.office.com/Pages/ResponsePage.aspx?id=0e05yklzmkS7rjFGQL4N7z4feCLQvEJAmVcOCM_u885UN1JJRko0Ukg4TVQwNTZLOUxPQVJWT1NHUCQlQCN0PWcu
How to cite: pDONR221_SLC38A4 was a gift from RESOLUTE Consortium & Giulio Superti-Furga (Addgene plasmid # 132130 ; http://n2t.net/addgene:132130 ; RRID:Addgene_132130)
