>Addgene plasmid #132130 | pDONR221_SLC38A4 | depositor partial sequence | sequence record 253660 | Codon-optimized ORF of SLC38A4
ATGGACCCTATGGAGCTGAGGAACGTGAATATCGAGCCAGACGATGAGAGCTCCTCTGGAGAGTCCGCCC
CAGACTCTTACATCGGCATCGGCAATTCTGAGAAGGCCGCCATGAGCTCCCAGTTCGCCAACGAGGATAC
CGAGAGCCAGAAGTTCCTGACAAATGGCTTTCTGGGCAAGAAGAAGCTGGCCGACTACGCCGATGAGCAC
CACCCTGGCACCACAAGCTTCGGCATGTCTAGCTTTAACCTGTCCAATGCCATCATGGGCTCTGGCATCC
TGGGCCTGAGCTATGCCATGGCCAACACCGGCATCATCCTGTTCATCATCATGCTGCTGGCCGTGGCCAT
CCTGTCCCTGTACTCTGTGCACCTGCTGCTGAAGACAGCCAAGGAGGGCGGCTCCCTGATCTATGAGAAG
CTGGGAGAGAAGGCCTTCGGCTGGCCTGGCAAGATCGGAGCCTTCGTGAGCATCACCATGCAGAACATCG
GCGCCATGTCCTCTTACCTGTTCATCATCAAGTATGAGCTGCCAGAAGTGATCCGGGCCTTTATGGGCCT
GGAGGAGAATACAGGCGAGTGGTACCTGAACGGCAATTATCTGATCATCTTCGTGAGCGTGGGCATCATC
CTGCCTCTGTCCCTGCTGAAGAACCTGGGCTACCTGGGCTATACCAGCGGCTTCTCCCTGACATGCATGG
TGTTCTTTGTGAGCGTGGTCATCTACAAGAAGTTTCAGATCCCATGTCCCCTGCCTGTGCTGGACCACTC
TGTGGGCAACCTGAGCTTCAACAATACCCTGCCAATGCACGTGGTCATGCTGCCCAACAATTCCGAGAGC
TCCGACGTGAACTTCATGATGGATTACACACACAGAAACCCCGCCGGCCTGGACGAGAATCAGGCCAAGG
GCAGCCTGCACGATTCCGGCGTGGAGTATGAGGCCCACTCCGACGATAAGTGCGAGCCCAAGTACTTCGT
GTTTAATTCTAGGACCGCCTATGCCATCCCTATCCTGGTGTTCGCCTTCGTGTGCCACCCTGAGGTGCTG
CCAATCTACTCCGAGCTGAAGGATCGCTCTCGGAGAAAGATGCAGACCGTGTCTAACATCAGCATCACAG
GCATGCTGGTCATGTATCTGCTGGCCGCCCTGTTCGGCTACCTGACCTTTTATGGAGAGGTGGAGGACGA
GCTGCTGCACGCATACAGCAAGGTGTATACACTGGATATCCCACTGCTGATGGTGCGGCTGGCCGTGCTG
GTGGCAGTGACCCTGACAGTGCCCATCGTGCTGTTCCCTATCAGAACCTCTGTGATCACACTGCTGTTCC
CAAAGAGGCCCTTTAGCTGGATCCGCCACTTTCTGATCGCCGCCGTGCTGATCGCCCTGAACAACGTGCT
GGTCATCCTGGTGCCCACCATCAAGTACATCTTCGGCTTTATCGGCGCCTCTAGCGCCACAATGCTGATC
TTCATCCTGCCAGCCGTGTTTTATCTGAAGCTGGTGAAGAAGGAGACCTTCCGGTCCCCACAGAAAGTGG
GCGCCCTGATCTTTCTGGTGGTGGGCATCTTCTTTATGATCGGCAGCATGGCCCTGATCATCATCGACTG
GATCTACGATCCCCCTAACTCCAAGCACCAC
